>Addgene plasmid #169532 | pTS1026-Tier1-PhCMV-3xNLS-iRFP670 | addgene full sequence | sequence record 364613 | Addgene NGS Result
ATTTCCCCGAAAAGTGCCACCTGACGTCGACGGATCGGGAGATCTCCACGCGTGGTACCCTCGAGTTGAC
ATTGATTATTGAGTAGTTATTAATAGTAATCAATTACGGGGTCATTAGTTCATAGCCCATATATGGAGTT
CCGCGTTACATAACTTACGGTAAATGGCCCGCCTGGCTGACCGCCCAACGACCCCCGCCCATTGACGTCA
ATAATGACGTATGTTCCCATAGTAACGCCAATAGGGACTTTCCATTGACGTCAATGGGTGGAGTATTTAC
GGTAAACTGCCCACTTGGCAGTACATCAAGTGTATCATATGCCAAGTACGCCCCCTATTGACGTCAATGA
CGGTAAATGGCCCGCCTGGCATTATGCCCAGTACATGACCTTATGGGACTTTCCTACTTGGCAGTACATC
TACGTATTAGTCATCGCTATTACCATGGTGATGCGGTTTTGGCAGTACATCAATGGGCGTGGATAGCGGT
TTGACTCACGGGGATTTCCAAGTCTCCACCCCATTGACGTCAATGGGAGTTTGTTTTGGCACCAAAATCA
ACGGGACTTTCCAAAATGTCGTAACAACTCCGCCCCATTGACGCAAATGGGCGGTAGGCGTGTACGGTGG
GAGGTCTATATAAGCAGAGCTCTCTGGCTAACTAGAGAACCCACTGCTTACTGGCTTATCGAAATTAATA
CGACTCACTATAGGGAGACCCAAGCTGTTCGAAGCGGAATTCACCATGACTAGTGATCCAAAAAAGAAGA
GAAAGGTAGATCCAAAAAAGAAGAGAAAGGTAGATCCAAAAAAGAAGAGAAAGGTAGCTAGTGCGCGTAA
GGTCGATCTCACCTCCTGCGATCGCGAGCCGATCCACATCCCCGGCAGCATTCAGCCGTGCGGCTGCCTG
CTTGCCTGCGACGCGCAGGCGGTGCGGATCACGCGCATTACGGAAAATGCCGGCGCGTTCTTTGGACGCG
AAACTCCGCGGGTCGGTGAGCTACTCGCCGATTACTTCGGCGAGACCGAAGCCCATGCGCTGCGCAACGC
ACTGGCGCAGTCCTCCGATCCAAAGCGACCGGCGCTGATCTTCGGTTGGCGCGACGGCCTGACCGGCCGC
ACCTTCGACATCTCACTGCATCGCCATGACGGTACATCGATCATCGAGTTCGAGCCTGCGGCGGCCGAAC
AGGCCGACAATCCGCTGCGGCTGACGCGGCAGATCATCGCGCGCACCAAAGAACTGAAGTCGCTCGAAGA
GATGGCCGCACGGGTGCCGCGCTATCTGCAGGCGATGCTCGGCTATCACCGCGTGATGTTGTACCGCTTC
GCGGACGACGGCTCCGGGATGGTGATCGGCGAGGCGAAGCGCAGCGACCTCGAGAGCTTTCTCGGTCAGC
ACTTTCCGGCGTCGCTGGTCCCGCAGCAGGCGCGGCTACTGTACTTGAAGAACGCGATCCGCGTGGTCTC
GGATTCGCGCGGCATCAGCAGCCGGATCGTGCCCGAGCACGACGCCTCCGGCGCCGCGCTCGATCTGTCG
TTCGCGCACCTGCGCAGCATCTCGCCCTGCCATCTCGAATTTCTGCGGAACATGGGCGTCAGCGCCTCGA
TGTCGCTGTCGATCATCATTGACGGCACGCTATGGGGATTGATCATCTGTCATCATTACGAGCCGCGTGC
CGTGCCGATGGCGCAGCGCGTCGCGGCCGAAATGTTCGCCGACTTCTTATCGCTGCACTTCACCGCCGCC
CACCACCAACGCGCTAGCGGATCCACCGGTGTCTAGAAAGCTTTGAGGCCGGCCTGCAGGGATCAGCCTC
GACTGTGCCTTCTAGTTGCCAGCCATCTGTTGTTTGCCCCTCCCCCGTGCCTTCCTTGACCCTGGAAGGT
GCCACTCCCACTGTCCTTTCCTAATAAAATGAGGAAATTGCATCGCATTGTCTGAGTAGGTGTCATTCTA
TTCTGGGGGGTGGGGTGGGGCAGGACAGCAAGGGGGAGGATTGGGAAGACAATAGCAGGCATGCTGGGGA
TGCGGTGGGCTCTATGGCTTCTGAGGCGGAAAGAACCAGCTGGGGCTCTAGGGGGTATCCCC
[124 nt withheld, positions 2093-2216]
C
[91 nt withheld, positions 2218-2308]
A
[49 nt withheld, positions 2310-2358]
CCTTTGACGTTGGAGTCCACGTTCTTT
[37 nt withheld, positions 2386-2422]
ACCCTATCTCGGTCTATTCTTTTGATTTATAAGGGATTTTGCCGATTTCGGCCTATTGGTTAAAAAATGA
GCTGATTTAACAAAAATTTAACGCGAATTAATTCTGTGGAATGTGTGTCAGTTAGGGTGTGGAAAGTCCC
CAGGCTCCCCAGCAGGCAGAAGTATGCAAAGCATGCATCTCAATTAGTCAGCAACCAGGTGTGGAAAGTC
CCCAGGCTCCCCAGCAGGCAGAAGTATGCAAAGCATGCATCTCAATTAGTCAGCAACCATAGTCCCGCCC
CTAACTCCGCCCATCCCGCCCCTAACTCCGCCCAGTTCCGCCCATTCTCCGCCCCATGGCTGACTAATTT
TTTTTATTTATGCAGAGGCCGAGGCCGCCTCTGCCTCTGAGCTATTCCAGAAGTAGTGAGGAGGCTTTTT
TGGAGGCCTAGGCTTTTGCAAAAAGCTCCCGGGAGCTTGTATATCCATTTTCGGATCTGATCAAGAGACA
GGATGAGGATCGTTTCGCATGATTGAACAAGATGGATTGCACGCAGGTTCTCCGGCCGCTTGGGTGGAGA
GGCTATTCGGCTATGACTGGGCACAACAGACAATCGGCTGCTCTGATGCCGCCGTGTTCCGGCTGTCAGC
GCAGGGGCGCCCGGTTCTTTTTGTCAAGACCGACCTGTCCGGTGCCCTGAATGAACTGCAGGACGAGGCA
GCGCGGCTATCGTGGCTGGCCACGACGGGCGTTCCTTGCGCAGCTGTGCTCGACGTTGTCACTGAAGCGG
GAAGGGACTGGCTGCTATTGGGCGAAGTGCCGGGGCAGGATCTCCTGTCATCTCACCTTGCTCCTGCCGA
GAAAGTATCCATCATGGCTGATGCAATGCGGCGGCTGCATACGCTTGATCCGGCTACCTGCCCATTCGAC
CACCAAGCGAAACATCGCATCGAGCGAGCACGTACTCGGATGGAAGCCGGTCTTGTCGATCAGGATGATC
TGGACGAAGAGCATCAGGGGCTCGCGCCAGCCGAACTGTTCGCCAGGCTCAAGGCGCGCATGCCCGACGG
CGAGGATCTCGTCGTGACCCATGGCGATGCCTGCTTGCCGAATATCATGGTGGAAAATGGCCGCTTTTCT
GGATTCATCGACTGTGGCCGGCTGGGTGTGGCGGACCGCTATCAGGACATAGCGTTGGCTACCCGTGATA
TTGCTGAAGAGCTTGGCGGCGAATGGGCTGACCGCTTCCTCGTGCTTTACGGTATCGCCGCTCCCGATTC
GCAGCGCATCGCCTTCTATCGCCTTCTTGACGAGTTCTTCTGAGCGGGACTCTGGGGTTCGAAATGACCG
ACCAAGCGACGCCCAACCTGCCATCACGAGATTTCGATTCCACCGCCGCCTTCTATGAAAGGTTGGGCTT
CGGAATCGTTTTCCGGGACGCCGGCTGGATGATCCTCCAGCGCGGGGATCTCATGCTGGAGTTCTTCGCC
CACCCCAACTTGTTTATTGCAGCTTATAATGGTTACAAATAAAGCAATAGCATCACAAATTTCACAAATA
AAGCATTTTTTTCACTGCATTCTAGTTGTGGTTTGTCCAAACTCATCAATGTATCTTATCATGTCTGTAT
ACCGTCGACCTCTAGCTAGAGCTTGGCGTAATCATGGTCATAGCTGTTTCCTGTGTGAAATTGTTATCCG
CTCACAATTCCACACAACATACGAGCCGGAAGCATAAAGTGTAAAGCCTGGGGTGCCTAATGAGTGAGCT
AACTCACATTAATTGCGTTGCGCTCACTGCCCGCTTTCCAGTCGGGAAACCTGTCGTGCCAGCTGCATTA
ATGAATCGGCCAACGCGCGGGGAGAGGCGGTTTGCGTATTGGGCGCTCTTCCGCTTCCTCGCTCACTGAC
TCGCTGCGCTCGGTCGTTCGGCTGCGGCGAGCGGTATCAGCTCACTCAAAGGCGGTAATACGGTTATCCA
CAGAATCAGGGGATAACGCAGGAAAGAACATGTGAGCAAAAGGCCAGCAAAAGGCCAGGAACCGTAAAAA
GGCCGCGTTGCTGGCGTTTTTCCATAGGCTCCGCCCCCCTGACGAGCATCACAAAAATCGACGCTCAAGT
CAGAGGTGGCGAAACCCGACAGGACTATAAAGATACCAGGCGTTTCCCCCTGGAAGCTCCCTCGTGCGCT
CTCCTGTTCCGACCCTGCCGCTTACCGGATACCTGTCCGCCTTTCTCCCTTCGGGAAGCGTGGCGCTTTC
TCATAGCTCACGCTGTAGGTATCTCAGTTCGGTGTAGGTCGTTCGCTCCAAGCTGGGCTGTGTGCACGAA
CCCCCCGTTCAGCCCGACCGCTGCGCCTTATCCGGTAACTATCGTCTTGAGTCCAACCCGGTAAGACACG
ACTTATCGCCACTGGCAGCAGCCACTGGTAACAGGATTAGCAGAGCGAGGTATGTAGGCGGTGCTACAGA
GTTCTTGAAGTGGTGGCCTAACTACGGCTACACTAGAAGAACAGTATTTGGTATCTGCGCTCTGCTGAAG
CCAGTTACCTTCGGAAAAAGAGTTGGTAGCTCTTGATCCGGCAAACAAACCACCGCTGGTAGCGGTGGTT
TTTTTGTTTGCAAGCAGCAGATTACGCGCAGAAAAAAAGGATCTCAAGAAGATCCTTTGATCTTTTCTAC
GGGGTCTGACGCTCAGTGGAACGAAAACTCACGTTAAGGGATTTTGGTCATGAGATTATCAAAAAGGATC
TTCACCTAGATCCTTTTAAATTAAAAATGAAGTTTTAAATCAATCTAAAGTATATATGAGTAAACTTGGT
CTGACAGTTACCAATGCTTAATCAGTGAGGCACCTATCTCAGCGATCTGTCTATTTCGTTCATCCATAGT
TGCCTGACTCCCCGTCGTGTAGATAACTACGATACGGGAGGGCTTACCATCTGGCCCCAGTGCTGCAATG
ATACCGCGAGACCCACGCTCACCGGCTCCAGATTTATCAGCAATAAACCAGCCAGCCGGAAGGGCCGAGC
GCAGAAGTGGTCCTGCAACTTTATCCGCCTCCATCCAGTCTATTAATTGTTGCCGGGAAGCTAGAGTAAG
TAGTTCGCCAGTTAATAGTTTGCGCAACGTTGTTGCCATTGCTACAGGCATCGTGGTGTCACGCTCGTCG
TTTGGTATGGCTTCATTCAGCTCCGGTTCCCAACGATCAAGGCGAGTTACATGATCCCCCATGTTGTGCA
AAAAAGCGGTTAGCTCCTTCGGTCCTCCGATCGTTGTCAGAAGTAAGTTGGCCGCAGTGTTATCACTCAT
GGTTATGGCAGCACTGCATAATTCTCTTACTGTCATGCCATCCGTAAGATGCTTTTCTGTGACTGGTGAG
TACTCAACCAAGTCATTCTGAGAATAGTGTATGCGGCGACCGAGTTGCTCTTGCCCGGCGTCAATACGGG
ATAATACCGCGCCACATAGCAGAACTTTAAAAGTGCTCATCATTGGAAAACGTTCTTCGGGGCGAAAACT
CTCAAGGATCTTACCGCTGTTGAGATCCAGTTCGATGTAACCCACTCGTGCACCCAACTGATCTTCAGCA
TCTTTTACTTTCACCAGCGTTTCTGGGTGAGCAAAAACAGGAAGGCAAAATGCCGCAAAAAAGGGAATAA
GGGCGACACGGAAATGTTGAATACTCATACTCTTCCTTTTTCAATATTATTGAAGCATTTATCAGGGTTA
TTGTCTCATGAGCGGATACATATTTGAATGTATTTAGAAAAATAAACAAATAGGGGTTCCGCGCAC
Features (pLannotate 1.2.2; 22 found; start..end, strand, type, name):
    144..447     +  enhancer       CMV enhancer: human cytomegalovirus immediate early enhancer
    448..651     +  promoter       CMV promoter: human cytomegalovirus (CMV) immediate early promoter
    647..680     +  LTR            5' LTR (truncated) (fragment): truncated 5' long terminal repeat (LTR) from HIV-1
    696..714     +  promoter       T7 promoter: promoter for bacteriophage T7 RNA polymerase
    758..778     +  CDS            SV40 NLS: nuclear localization signal of SV40 (simian virus 40) large T antigen
    782..802     +  CDS            SV40 NLS: nuclear localization signal of SV40 (simian virus 40) large T antigen
    806..826     +  CDS            SV40 NLS: nuclear localization signal of SV40 (simian virus 40) large T antigen
    833..1762    +  CDS            iRFP670: iRFP670 is a basic (constitutively fluorescent) near ir fluorescent protein published in 2013, derived from Rhodopseudomonas palustris CGA009. It has low acid sensitivity. It requires the cofactor biliverdin for fluorescence.
   1823..2047    +  polyA_signal   bGH poly(A) signal: bovine growth hormone polyadenylation signal
   2051..2072    +  promoter       SV40 promoter (fragment): SV40 enhancer and early promoter
   2093..2521    +  rep_origin     f1 ori (sequence partly withheld): f1 bacteriophage origin of replication; arrow indicates direction of (+) strand synthesis
   2535..2864    +  promoter       SV40 promoter: SV40 enhancer and early promoter
   2931..3722    +  CDS            neo: KKA2_KLEPN - Also known as kan, nptII. Experimental evidence at protein level: Swiss-Prot protein existence level 1. Resistance to kanamycin, neomycin, paromomycin, ribostamycin, butirosin and gentamicin B. From Klebsiella pneumoniae.
   3746..3904    +  CDS            ble (fragment): BLE_KLEPN - Experimental evidence at protein level: Swiss-Prot protein existence level 1. Binding protein with a strong affinity to the bleomycin family of antibiotics. Binds to CL990; an antimitotic-antibiotic compound. From Klebsiella pneumoniae.
   3899..4020    +  polyA_signal   SV40 poly(A) signal: SV40 polyadenylation signal
   4093..4109    -  protein_bind   lac operator: The lac repressor binds to the lac operator to inhibit transcription in E. coli. This inhibition can be relieved by adding lactose or isopropyl-β-D-thiogalactopyranoside (IPTG). lac repressor encoded by lacI
   4117..4147    -  promoter       lac promoter: promoter for the E. coli lac operon
   4162..4183    -  protein_bind   CAP binding site: CAP binding activates transcription in the presence of cAMP. E. coli catabolite activator protein
   4196..4288    -  CDS            lacI (fragment): lac repressor; lacI; The lac repressor binds to the lac operator to inhibit transcription in E. coli. This inhibition can be relieved by adding lactose or isopropyl-β-D-thiogalactopyranoside (IPTG).
   4471..5059    -  rep_origin     ori: high-copy-number ColE1/pMB1/pBR322/pUC origin of replication
   5230..6090    -  CDS            AmpR: β-lactamase; bla; confers resistance to ampicillin, carbenicillin, and related antibiotics
   6091..6195    -  promoter       AmpR promoter: bla
