[The description below was written by a language model from this plasmid's Addgene catalogue record and pLannotate feature annotations shown in this document.]
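Description:
pTS1026-Tier1-PhCMV-3xNLS-iRFP670 is a mammalian expression plasmid of about 6.2 kb built on pMM1, a pcDNA3.1-derived backbone, and designated a "Tier-1" vector within a modular plasmid architecture for mammalian synthetic biology. It is propagated in E. coli as a high-copy plasmid through a ColE1/pUC-type origin with ampicillin selection (β-lactamase under its own promoter). An f1 origin is also present. For selection in mammalian cells it carries a neomycin phosphotransferase gene driven by the SV40 enhancer/early promoter and terminated by an SV40 polyadenylation signal, conferring G418 resistance. The automated annotation also flags small fragments (a truncated HIV-1 LTR piece, a ble fragment, a lacI fragment, lac promoter/operator elements and a short SV40 promoter piece). These look like backbone remnants or short sequence matches rather than functional parts of the design.

The payload is a single constitutive expression unit. The human cytomegalovirus immediate-early enhancer and promoter (PhCMV) drive an open reading frame in which three tandem copies of the SV40 large T antigen nuclear localization signal precede iRFP670, followed by the bovine growth hormone polyadenylation signal. A T7 promoter sits between the CMV promoter and the coding sequence, as is typical of pcDNA3.1-type vectors. iRFP670 is a far-red/near-infrared fluorescent protein derived from a Rhodopseudomonas palustris bacteriophytochrome and needs biliverdin as a cofactor to fluoresce. The triple NLS concentrates the signal in the nucleus. The construct therefore provides a constitutive nuclear far-red marker in transfected mammalian cells, spectrally distinct from common green and red reporters. The record does not describe specific applications beyond this.
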