Addgene plasmid #169532: pTS1026-Tier1-PhCMV-3xNLS-iRFP670
Purpose: Tier-1 vector encoding PhCMV-driven iRFP670 that is localized to the nucleus (PhCMV-3xNLS-iRFP670-pA).
Depositing lab: Martin Fussenegger. Depositing organization: ETH Zurich (Swiss Federal Institute of Technology). Publication: A versatile plasmid architecture for mammalian synthetic biology (VAMSyB). Haellman V, Strittmatter T, Bertschi A, Stucheli P, Fussenegger M. Metab Eng. 2021 Jul;66:41-50. doi: 10.1016/j.ymben.2021.04.003. Epub 2021 Apr 18. PubMed 33857582.
Backbone
  Vector backbone: pMM1 (pcDNA3.1-based)
  Backbone size w/o insert (bp): 4435
  Vector type: Mammalian Expression
  Selectable markers: Neomycin (select with G418)
Growth in bacteria
  Bacterial resistance: Ampicillin, 100 μg/mL
  Growth temperature: 37°C
  Growth strain: DH5alpha
  Copy number: High Copy
Gene/Insert
  Gene/Insert name: PCMV-driven nucleus-localized far-red fluorescent protein iRFP670 (alt name: PCMV-3xNLS-iRFP670)
  Species: Synthetic; simian virus 40
  Promoter: PhCMV
  Cloning method: Restriction Enzyme; 5′ cloning site Unknown (unknown if destroyed)
  Sequencing primers: 5′ AmpStart; 3′ BGH-rev
Terms and licenses: Academic/Nonprofit Terms; Industry Terms: Not Available to Industry
How to cite: pTS1026-Tier1-PhCMV-3xNLS-iRFP670 was a gift from Martin Fussenegger (Addgene plasmid # 169532 ; http://n2t.net/addgene:169532 ; RRID:Addgene_169532)
